>Addgene plasmid #158275 | pLKO_HSV.S.C_NGFR | addgene full sequence | sequence record 328342 | Addgene NGS Result
TCGACGGTATCGATCACGAGACTAGTATCGAGCGGCCGCCCCCTTCACCGAGGGCCTATTTCCCATGATT
CCTTCATATTTGCATATACGATACAAGGCTGTTAGAGAGATAATTGGAATTAATTTGACTGTAAACACAA
AGATATTAGTACAAAATACGTGACGTAGAAAGTAATAATTTCTTGGGTAGTTTGCAGTTTTAAAATTATG
TTTTAAAATGGACTATCATATGCTTACCGTAACTTGAAAGTATTTCGATTTCTTGGCTTTATATATCTTG
TGGAAAGGACGAAACACCGGGTCTTCGAGAAGACCTGTTTTAGAGCTAGAAATAGCAAGTTAAAATAAGG
CTAGTCCGTTATCAACTTGAAAAAGTGGCACCGAGTCGGTGCTTTTTTTAATTCTCGACCTCGAGACAAA
TGGCAGTATTCATCCACAATTTTAAAAGAAAAGGGGGGATTGGGGGGTACAGTGCAGGGGAAAGAATAGT
AGACATAATAGCAACAGACATACAAACTAAAGAATTACAAAAACAAATTACAAAAATTCAAAATTTTCGG
GTTTATTACAGGGACAGCAGAGATCCACTTTGGCCGCGGCTCGAGGCGATAAGCTTTGCAAAGATGGATA
AAGTTTTAAACAGAGAGGAATCTTTGCAGCTAATGGACCTTCTAGGTCTTGAAAGGAGTGGGAATTGGCT
CCGGTGCCCGTCAGTGGGCAGAGCGCACATCGCCCACAGTCCCCGAGAAGTTGGGGGGAGGGGTCGGCAA
TTGAACCGGTGCCTAGAGAAGGTGGCGCGGGGTAAACTGGGAAAGTGATGTCGTGTACTGGCTCCGCCTT
TTTCCCGAGGGTGGGGGAGAACCGTATATAAGTGCAGTAGTCGCCGTGAACGTTCTTTTTCGCAACGGGT
TTGCCGCCAGAACACAGGTAAGTGCCGTGTGTGGTTCCCGCGGGCCTGGCCTCTTTACGGGTTATGGCCC
TTGCGTGCCTTGAATTACTTCCACCTGGCTGCAGTACGTGATTCTTGATCCCGAGCTTCGGGTTGGAAGT
GGGTGGGAGAGTTCGAGGCCTTGCGCTTAAGGAGCCCCTTCGCCTCGTGCTTGAGTTGAGGCCTGGCCTG
GGCGCTGGGGCCGCCGCGTGCGAATCTGGTGGCACCTTCGCGCCTGTCTCGCTGCTTTCGATAAGTCTCT
AGCCATTTAAAATTTTTGATGACCTGCTGCGACGCTTTTTTTCTGGCAAGATAGTCTTGTAAATGCGGGC
CAAGATCTGCACACTGGTATTTCGGTTTTTGGGGCCGCGGGCGGCGACGGGGCCCGTGCGTCCCAGCGCA
CATGTTCGGCGAGGCGGGGCCTGCGAGCGCGGCCACCGAGAATCGGACGGGGGTAGTCTCAAGCTGGCCG
GCCTGCTCTGGTGCCTGGCCTCGCGCCGCCGTGTATCGCCCCGCCCTGGGCGGCAAGGCTGGCCCGGTCG
GCACCAGTTGCGTGAGCGGAAAGATGGCCGCTTCCCGGCCCTGCTGCAGGGAGCTCAAAATGGAGGACGC
GGCGCTCGGGAGAGCGGGCGGGTGAGTCACCCACACAAAGGAAAAGGGCCTTTCCGTCCTCAGCCGTCGC
TTCATGTGACTCCACGGAGTACCGGGCGCCGTCCAGGCACCTCGATTAGTTCTCGAGCTTTTGGAGTACG
TCGTCTTTAGGTTGGGGGGAGGGGTTTTATGCGATGGAGTTTCCCCACACTGAGTGGGTGGAGACTGAAG
TTAGGCCAGCTTGGCACTTGATGTAATTCTCCTTGGAATTTGCCCTTTTTGAGTTTGGATCTTGGTTCAT
TCTCAAGCCTCAGACAGTGGTTCAAAGTTTTTTTCTTCCATTTCAGGTGTCGTGAGGAATTCTGCAGTCG
ATCGACGGTACCGCGGGCCCGGGATCCACGGTCGCCACCATGGGGGCAGGTGCCACCGGCCGCGCCATGG
ACGGGCCGCGCCTGCTGCTGTTGCTGCTTCTGGGGGTGTCCCTTGGAGGTGCCAAGGAGGCATGCCAGCC
CGAGCTGGCCCCCGAGGACCCCGAGGACGGAGGAGGCGGGGGAGGGAAGGAGACCGCCGCCGCCAAGTTC
GAGAGGCAGCACATGGACAGCGGAGGAGGCGGGGGAGGGGAGGACCAGGTGGACCCCAGGCTGATCGACG
GCAAGCCCACAGGCCTGTACACACACAGCGGTGAGTGCTGCAAAGCCTGCAACCTGGGCGAGGGTGTGGC
CCAGCCTTGTGGAGCCAACCAGACCGTGTGTGAGCCCTGCCTGGACAGCGTGACGTTCTCCGACGTGGTG
AGCGCGACCGAGCCGTGCAAGCCGTGCACCGAGTGCGTGGGGCTCCAGAGCATGTCGGCGCCGTGCGTGG
AGGCCGACGACGCCGTGTGCCGCTGCGCCTACGGCTACTACCAGGATGAGACGACTGGGCGCTGCGAGGC
GTGCCGCGTGTGCGAGGCGGGCTCGGGCCTCGTGTTCTCCTGCCAGGACAAGCAGAACACCGTGTGCGAG
GAGTGCCCCGACGGCACGTATTCCGACGAGGCCAACCACGTGGACCCGTGCCTGCCCTGCACCGTGTGCG
AGGACACCGAGCGCCAGCTCCGCGAGTGCACACGCTGGGCCGACGCCGAGTGCGAGGAGATCCCTGGCCG
TTGGATTACACGGTCCACACCCCCAGAGGGCTCGGACAGCACAGCCCCCAGCACCCAGGAGCCTGAGGCA
CCTCCAGAACAAGACCTCATAGCCAGCACGGTGGCAGGTGTGGTGACCACAGTGATGGGCAGCTCCCAGC
CCGTGGTGACCCGAGGCACCACCGACAACCTCATCCCTGTCTATTGCTCCATCCTGGCTGCTGTGGTTGT
GGGCCTTGTGGCCTACATAGCCTTCAAGAGGTGGAACAGGGGTATCCTCTAGAGCGGCCGCGTCGACAAT
CAACCTCTGGATTACAAAATTTGTGAAAGATTGACTGGTATTCTTAACTATGTTGCTCCTTTTACGCTAT
GTGGATACGCTGCTTTAATGCCTTTGTATCATGCTATTGCTTCCCGTATGGCTTTCATTTTCTCCTCCTT
GTATAAATCCTGGTTGCTGTCTCTTTATGAGGAGTTGTGGCCCGTTGTCAGGCAACGTGGCGTGGTGTGC
ACTGTGTTTGCTGACGCAACCCCCACTGGTTGGGGCATTGCCACCACCTGTCAGCTCCTTTCCGGGACTT
TCGCTTTCCCCCTCCCTATTGCCACGGCGGAACTCATCGCCGCCTGCCTTGCCCGCTGCTGGACAGGGGC
TCGGCTGTTGGGCACTGACAATTCCGTGGTGTTGTCGGGGAAGCTGACGTCCTTTCCATGGCTGCTCGCC
TGTGTTGCCACCTGGATTCTGCGCGGGACGTCCTTCTGCTACGTCCCTTCGGCCCTCAATCCAGCGGACC
TTCCTTCCCGCGGCCTGCTGCCGGCTCTGCGGCCTCTTCCGCATCTTCGCCTTCGCCCTCAGACGAGTCG
GATCTCCCTTTGGGCCGCCTCCCCGCCTGGGTACCTTTAAGACCAATGACTTACAAGGCAGCTGTAGATC
TTAGCCACTTTTTAAAAGAAAAGGGGGGACTGGAAGGGCTAATTCACTCCCAACGAAGATAAGATCTGCT
TTTTGCTTGTACTGGGTCTCTCTGGTTAGACCAGATCTGAGCCTGGGAGCTCTCTGGCTAACTAGGGAAC
CCACTGCTTAAGCCTCAATAAAGCTTGCCTTGAGTGCTTCAAGTAGTGTGTGCCCGTCTGTTGTGTGACT
CTGGTAACTAGAGATCCCTCAGACCCTTTTAGTCAGTGTGGAAAATCTCTAGCAGTAGTAGTTCATGTCA
TCTTATTATTCAGTATTTATAACTTGCAAAGAAATGAATATCAGAGAGTGAGAGGAACTTGTTTATTGCA
GCTTATAATGGTTACAAATAAAGCAATAGCATCACAAATTTCACAAATAAAGCATTTTTTTCACTGCATT
CTAGTTGTGGTTTGTCCAAACTCATCAATGTATCTTATCATGTCTGGCTCTAGCTATCCCGCCCCTAACT
CCGCCCATCCCGCCCCTAACTCCGCCCAGTTCCGCCCATTCTCCGCCCCATGGCTGACTAATTTTTTTTA
TTTATGCAGAGGCCGAGGCCGCCTCGGCCTCTGAGCTATTCCAGAAGTAGTGAGGAGGCTTTTTTGGAGG
CCTAGGGACGTACCCAATTCGCCCTATAGTGAGTCGTATTACGCGCGCTCACTGGCCGTCGTTTTACAAC
GTCGTGACTGGGAAAACCCTGGCGTTACCCAACTTAATCGCCTTGCAGCACATCCCCCTTTCGCCAGCTG
GCGTAATAGCGAAGAGGCCCGCACCGATCGCCCTTCCCAACAGTTGCGCAGCCTGAATGGCGAATGGG
[124 nt withheld, positions 4409-4532]
C
[91 nt withheld, positions 4534-4624]
A
[49 nt withheld, positions 4626-4674]
CCTTTGACGTTGGAGTCCACGTTCTTT
[37 nt withheld, positions 4702-4738]
ACCCTATCTCGGTCTATTCTTTTGATTTATAAGGGATTTTGCCGATTTCGGCCTATTGGTTAAAAAATGA
GCTGATTTAACAAAAATTTAACGCGAATTTTAACAAAATATTAACGCTTACAATTTAGGTGGCACTTTTC
GGGGAAATGTGCGCGGAACCCCTATTTGTTTATTTTTCTAAATACATTCAAATATGTATCCGCTCATGAG
ACAATAACCCTGATAAATGCTTCAATAATATTGAAAAAGGAAGAGTATGAGTATTCAACATTTCCGTGTC
GCCCTTATTCCCTTTTTTGCGGCATTTTGCCTTCCTGTTTTTGCTCACCCAGAAACGCTGGTGAAAGTAA
AAGATGCTGAAGATCAGTTGGGTGCACGAGTGGGTTACATCGAACTGGATCTCAACAGCGGTAAGATCCT
TGAGAGTTTTCGCCCCGAAGAACGTTTTCCAATGATGAGCACTTTTAAAGTTCTGCTATGTGGCGCGGTA
TTATCCCGTATTGACGCCGGGCAAGAGCAACTCGGTCGCCGCATACACTATTCTCAGAATGACTTGGTTG
AGTACTCACCAGTCACAGAAAAGCATCTTACGGATGGCATGACAGTAAGAGAATTATGCAGTGCTGCCAT
AACCATGAGTGATAACACTGCGGCCAACTTACTTCTGACAACGATCGGAGGACCGAAGGAGCTAACCGCT
TTTTTGCACAACATGGGGGATCATGTAACTCGCCTTGATCGTTGGGAACCGGAGCTGAATGAAGCCATAC
CAAACGACGAGCGTGACACCACGATGCCTGTAGCAATGGCAACAACGTTGCGCAAACTATTAACTGGCGA
ACTACTTACTCTAGCTTCCCGGCAACAATTAATAGACTGGATGGAGGCGGATAAAGTTGCAGGACCACTT
CTGCGCTCGGCCCTTCCGGCTGGCTGGTTTATTGCTGATAAATCTGGAGCCGGTGAGCGTGGGTCTCGCG
GTATCATTGCAGCACTGGGGCCAGATGGTAAGCCCTCCCGTATCGTAGTTATCTACACGACGGGGAGTCA
GGCAACTATGGATGAACGAAATAGACAGATCGCTGAGATAGGTGCCTCACTGATTAAGCATTGGTAACTG
TCAGACCAAGTTTACTCATATATACTTTAGATTGATTTAAAACTTCATTTTTAATTTAAAAGGATCTAGG
TGAAGATCCTTTTTGATAATCTCATGACCAAAATCCCTTAACGTGAGTTTTCGTTCCACTGAGCGTCAGA
CCCCGTAGAAAAGATCAAAGGATCTTCTTGAGATCCTTTTTTTCTGCGCGTAATCTGCTGCTTGCAAACA
AAAAAACCACCGCTACCAGCGGTGGTTTGTTTGCCGGATCAAGAGCTACCAACTCTTTTTCCGAAGGTAA
CTGGCTTCAGCAGAGCGCAGATACCAAATACTGTTCTTCTAGTGTAGCCGTAGTTAGGCCACCACTTCAA
GAACTCTGTAGCACCGCCTACATACCTCGCTCTGCTAATCCTGTTACCAGTGGCTGCTGCCAGTGGCGAT
AAGTCGTGTCTTACCGGGTTGGACTCAAGACGATAGTTACCGGATAAGGCGCAGCGGTCGGGCTGAACGG
GGGGTTCGTGCACACAGCCCAGCTTGGAGCGAACGACCTACACCGAACTGAGATACCTACAGCGTGAGCT
ATGAGAAAGCGCCACGCTTCCCGAAGGGAGAAAGGCGGACAGGTATCCGGTAAGCGGCAGGGTCGGAACA
GGAGAGCGCACGAGGGAGCTTCCAGGGGGAAACGCCTGGTATCTTTATAGTCCTGTCGGGTTTCGCCACC
TCTGACTTGAGCGTCGATTTTTGTGATGCTCGTCAGGGGGGCGGAGCCTATGGAAAAACGCCAGCAACGC
GGCCTTTTTACGGTTCCTGGCCTTTTGCTGGCCTTTTGCTCACATGTTCTTTCCTGCGTTATCCCCTGAT
TCTGTGGATAACCGTATTACCGCCTTTGAGTGAGCTGATACCGCTCGCCGCAGCCGAACGACCGAGCGCA
GCGAGTCAGTGAGCGAGGAAGCGGAAGAGCGCCCAATACGCAAACCGCCTCTCCCCGCGCGTTGGCCGAT
TCATTAATGCAGCTGGCACGACAGGTTTCCCGACTGGAAAGCGGGCAGTGAGCGCAACGCAATTAATGTG
AGTTAGCTCACTCATTAGGCACCCCAGGCTTTACACTTTATGCTTCCGGCTCGTATGTTGTGTGGAATTG
TGAGCGGATAACAATTTCACACAGGAAACAGCTATGACCATGATTACGCCAAGCGCGCAATTAACCCTCA
CTAAAGGGAACAAAAGCTGGAGCTGCAAGCTTAATGTAGTCTTATGCAATACTCTTGTAGTCTTGCAACA
TGGTAACGATGAGTTAGCAACATGCCTTACAAGGAGAGAAAAAGCACCGTGCATGGCGATTGGTGGAAGT
AAGGTGGTACGATCGTGCCTTATTAGGAAGGCAACAGACGGGTCTGACATGGATTGGACGAACCACTGAA
TTGCCGCATTGCAGAGATATTGTATTTAAGTGCCTAGCTCGATACATAAACGGGTCTCTCTGGTTAGACC
AGATCTGAGCCTGGGAGCTCTCTGGCTAACTAGGGAACCCACTGCTTAAGCCTCAATAAAGCTTGCCTTG
AGTGCTTCAAGTAGTGTGTGCCCGTCTGTTGTGTGACTCTGGTAACTAGAGATCCCTCAGACCCTTTTAG
TCAGTGTGGAAAATCTCTAGCAGTGGCGCCCGAACAGGGACTTGAAAGCGAAAGGGAAACCAGAGGAGCT
CTCTCGACGCAGGACTCGGCTTGCTGAAGCGCGCACGGCAAGAGGCGAGGGGCGGCGACTGGTGAGTACG
CCAAAAATTTTGACTAGCGGAGGCTAGAAGGAGAGAGATGGGTGCGAGAGCGTCAGTATTAAGCGGGGGA
GAATTAGATCGCGATGGGAAAAAATTCGGTTAAGGCCAGGGGGAAAGAAAAAATATAAATTAAAACATAT
AGTATGGGCAAGCAGGGAGCTAGAACGATTCGCAGTTAATCCTGGCCTGTTAGAAACATCAGAAGGCTGT
AGACAAATACTGGGACAGCTACAACCATCCCTTCAGACAGGATCAGAAGAACTTAGATCATTATATAATA
CAGTAGCAACCCTCTATTGTGTGCATCAAAGGATAGAGATAAAAGACACCAAGGAAGCTTTAGACAAGAT
AGAGGAAGAGCAAAACAAAAGTAAGACCACCGCACAGCAAGCGGCCGCTGATCTTCAGACCTGGAGGAGG
AGATATGAGGGACAATTGGAGAAGTGAATTATATAAATATAAAGTAGTAAAAATTGAACCATTAGGAGTA
GCACCCACCAAGGCAAAGAGAAGAGTGGTGCAGAGAGAAAAAAGAGCAGTGGGAATAGGAGCTTTGTTCC
TTGGGTTCTTGGGAGCAGCAGGAAGCACTATGGGCGCAGCGTCAATGACGCTGACGGTACAGGCCAGACA
ATTATTGTCTGGTATAGTGCAGCAGCAGAACAATTTGCTGAGGGCTATTGAGGCGCAACAGCATCTGTTG
CAACTCACAGTCTGGGGCATCAAGCAGCTCCAGGCAAGAATCCTGGCTGTGGAAAGATACCTAAAGGATC
AACAGCTCCTGGGGATTTGGGGTTGCTCTGGAAAACTCATTTGCACCACTGCTGTGCCTTGGAATGCTAG
TTGGAGTAATAAATCTCTGGAACAGATTTGGAATCACACGACCTGGATGGAGTGGGACAGAGAAATTAAC
AATTACACAAGCTTAATACACTCCTTAATTGAAGAATCGCAAAACCAGCAAGAAAAGAATGAACAAGAAT
TATTGGAATTAGATAAATGGGCAAGTTTGTGGAATTGGTTTAACATAACAAATTGGCTGTGGTATATAAA
ATTATTCATAATGATAGTAGGAGGCTTGGTAGGTTTAAGAATAGTTTTTGCTGTACTTTCTATAGTGAAT
AGAGTTAGGCAGGGATATTCACCATTATCGTTTCAGACCCACCTCCCAACCCCGAGGGGACCCGACAGGC
CCGAAGGAATAGAAGAAGAAGGTGGAGAGAGAGACAGAGACAGATCCATTCGATTAGTGAACGGATC
Features (pLannotate 1.2.2; 29 found; start..end, strand, type, name):
     50..290     +  promoter       U6 promoter: RNA polymerase III promoter for human U6 snRNA
    317..392     +  misc_RNA       gRNA scaffold: guide RNA scaffold for the Streptococcus pyogenes CRISPR/Cas9 system
    440..557     +  misc_feature   cPPT/CTS: central polypurine tract and central termination sequence of HIV-1
    624..690     +  CDS            small t antigen (fragment): SV40 (simian virus 40) small t antigen
    697..1875    +  promoter       EF-1α promoter: strong constitutive promoter for human elongation factor EF-1α
   1892..1917    +  misc_feature   MCS (fragment): multiple cloning site
   1930..2907    +  CDS            NGFR (fragment): TNR16_HUMAN - Also known as TNFRSF16. Experimental evidence at protein level: Swiss-Prot protein existence level 1. Low affinity receptor which can bind to NGF, BDNF, NTF3, and NTF4. Forms a heterodimeric receptor with SORCS2 that binds the precursor forms of NGF, BDNF and NTF3 with high affinity, and has much lower affinity for mature NGF and BDNF (PubMed:24908487). Plays an important role in differentiation and survival of specific neuronal populations during development (By similarity). Can mediate cell survival as well as cell death of neural cells. Plays a role in the inactivation of RHOA
   2938..3526    +  misc_feature   WPRE: woodchuck hepatitis virus posttranscriptional regulatory element
   3531..3668    +  CDS            nef (fragment): NEF_HV1LA - Experimental evidence at protein level: Swiss-Prot protein existence level 1. Extracellular Nef protein targets CD4(+) T-lymphocytes for apoptosis by interacting with CXCR4 surface receptors. From Human immunodeficiency virus type 1 group M subtype B (isolate Lai) (HIV-1).
   3654..3834    +  LTR            5' LTR (truncated): truncated 5' long terminal repeat (LTR) from HIV-1
   3906..4027    +  polyA_signal   SV40 poly(A) signal: SV40 polyadenylation signal
   4067..4202    +  rep_origin     SV40 ori: SV40 origin of replication
   4223..4241    -  promoter       T7 promoter: promoter for bacteriophage T7 RNA polymerase
   4249..4404    +  CDS            lacZα (fragment): LacZα fragment of β-galactosidase; lacZ fragment
   4409..4837    +  rep_origin     f1 ori (sequence partly withheld): f1 bacteriophage origin of replication; arrow indicates direction of (+) strand synthesis
   4890..4994    +  promoter       AmpR promoter: bla
   4995..5855    +  CDS            AmpR: β-lactamase; bla; confers resistance to ampicillin, carbenicillin, and related antibiotics
   6026..6614    +  rep_origin     ori: high-copy-number ColE1/pMB1/pBR322/pUC origin of replication
   6797..6889    +  CDS            lacI (fragment): lac repressor; lacI; The lac repressor binds to the lac operator to inhibit transcription in E. coli. This inhibition can be relieved by adding lactose or isopropyl-β-D-thiogalactopyranoside (IPTG).
   6902..6923    +  protein_bind   CAP binding site: CAP binding activates transcription in the presence of cAMP. E. coli catabolite activator protein
   6938..6968    +  promoter       lac promoter: promoter for the E. coli lac operon
   6976..6992    +  protein_bind   lac operator: The lac repressor binds to the lac operator to inhibit transcription in E. coli. This inhibition can be relieved by adding lactose or isopropyl-β-D-thiogalactopyranoside (IPTG). lac repressor encoded by lacI
   7037..7055    +  promoter       T3 promoter: promoter for bacteriophage T3 RNA polymerase
   7083..7309    +  promoter       RSV promoter: Rous sarcoma virus enhancer/promoter
   7310..7490    +  LTR            5' LTR (truncated): truncated 5' long terminal repeat (LTR) from HIV-1
   7537..7662    +  misc_feature   HIV-1 Ψ: packaging signal of human immunodeficiency virus type 1
   7646..8009    +  CDS            HIV-1 gag (fragment): gag protein from human immunodeficiency virus 1; gag
   8155..8388    +  misc_feature   RRE: The Rev response element (RRE) of HIV-1 allows for Rev-dependent mRNA export from the nucleus to the cytoplasm.
   8765..8865    +  CDS            Rev (fragment): human immunodeficiency virus 1 (HIV-1) Rev protein; rev; enhances nuclear export of unspliced and incompletely spliced viral mRNAs
