[The description below was written by a language model from this plasmid's Addgene catalogue record and pLannotate feature annotations shown in this document.]
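Description:
pLKO_HSV.S.C_NGFR is a lentiviral CRISPR vector built on the pLKO backbone, designed to deliver a guide RNA together with a protein barcode ("Pro-Code") that marks the transduced cell. It is propagated in E. coli at high copy from a ColE1/pUC-type origin with ampicillin selection (AmpR), and it also carries an f1 origin and an SV40 origin and polyadenylation signal outside the viral region. The transfer cassette has the layout of a third-generation lentiviral vector. An RSV promoter fused to a truncated HIV-1 5' LTR drives genomic RNA production in packaging cells, followed by the Ψ packaging signal, a gag fragment, the RRE for Rev-dependent export and a cPPT/CTS. A second truncated LTR annotated downstream of the payload occupies the 3' LTR position.

Within the provirus there are two expression units. A human U6 Pol III promoter sits upstream of the S. pyogenes Cas9 guide RNA scaffold, providing the site into which an sgRNA spacer is cloned; no Cas9 gene is annotated, so the nuclease must come from elsewhere. Downstream, the EF-1α promoter drives a human NGFR lacking its signaling domain (dNGFR), followed by a WPRE to enhance transcript expression. According to the catalogue entry, the receptor carries an N-terminal HSV.S.C tag combination, although the feature table does not annotate the tags separately. The truncated NGFR serves as a scaffold for this epitope combination, which is the barcode. Pairing each guide with a distinct Pro-Code lets vectors and cells be tracked, enabling phenotypic CRISPR screens read out by cytometry at single-cell resolution. No mammalian drug selection marker is annotated.
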