Addgene plasmid #158275: pLKO_HSV.S.C_NGFR
Purpose: Protein Barcode (Pro-Code) for vector/cell tracking. Contains U6 trRNA cassette for sgRNA cloning. Enables phenotypic CRISPR screens at a single cell resolution (using cytometry).
Depositing lab: Brian Brown. Depositing organization: Icahn School of Medicine at Mount Sinai. Publication: Protein Barcodes Enable High-Dimensional Single-Cell CRISPR Screens. Wroblewska A, Dhainaut M, Ben-Zvi B, Rose SA, Park ES, Amir ED, Bektesevic A, Baccarini A, Merad M, Rahman AH, Brown BD. Cell. 2018 Nov 1;175(4):1141-1155.e16. doi: 10.1016/j.cell.2018.09.022. Epub 2018 Oct 18. PubMed 30343902.
Backbone
  Vector backbone: pLKO
  Backbone size w/o insert (bp): 9000
  Vector type: Lentiviral, CRISPR
Growth in bacteria
  Bacterial resistance: Ampicillin, 100 μg/mL
  Growth temperature: 37°C
  Growth strain: NEB Stable
  Copy number: High Copy
Gene/Insert
  Gene/Insert name: Pro-Code Tagged human dNGFR
  Species: H. sapiens (human)
  Insert size (bp): 1000
  Mutation: Truncation of the signaling domain
  Entrez Gene: NGFR (a.k.a. CD271, Gp80-LNGFR, TNFRSF16, p75(NTR), p75NTR)
  Promoter: EF1a
  Tag / fusion protein: HSV.S.C (N terminal on insert)
  Cloning method: Restriction Enzyme; 5′ cloning site Unknown (unknown if destroyed)
  Sequencing primers: 5′ cctttttgagtttggatcttggttcat
Terms and licenses: Academic/Nonprofit Terms; Industry Terms: Not Available to Industry
How to cite: pLKO_HSV.S.C_NGFR was a gift from Brian Brown (Addgene plasmid # 158275 ; http://n2t.net/addgene:158275 ; RRID:Addgene_158275)
