>Addgene plasmid #158275 | pLKO_HSV.S.C_NGFR | depositor partial sequence | sequence record 305419 | Tagged NGFR
ATGGGGGCAGGTGCCACCGGCCGCGCCATGGACGGGCCGCGCCTGCTGCTGTTGCTGCTTCTGGGGGTGT
CCCTTGGAGGTGCCAAGGAGGCATGCCAGCCCGAGCTGGCCCCCGAGGACCCCGAGGACGGAGGAGGCGG
GGGAGGGAAGGAGACCGCCGCCGCCAAGTTCGAGAGGCAGCACATGGACAGCGGAGGAGGCGGGGGAGGG
GAGGACCAGGTGGACCCCAGGCTGATCGACGGCAAGCCCACAGGCCTGTACACACACAGCGGTGAGTGCT
GCAAAGCCTGCAACCTGGGCGAGGGTGTGGCCCAGCCTTGTGGAGCCAACCAGACCGTGTGTGAGCCCTG
CCTGGACAGCGTGACGTTCTCCGACGTGGTGAGCGCGACCGAGCCGTGCAAGCCGTGCACCGAGTGCGTG
GGGCTCCAGAGCATGTCGGCGCCGTGCGTGGAGGCCGACGACGCCGTGTGCCGCTGCGCCTACGGCTACT
ACCAGGATGAGACGACTGGGCGCTGCGAGGCGTGCCGCGTGTGCGAGGCGGGCTCGGGCCTCGTGTTCTC
CTGCCAGGACAAGCAGAACACCGTGTGCGAGGAGTGCCCCGACGGCACGTATTCCGACGAGGCCAACCAC
GTGGACCCGTGCCTGCCCTGCACCGTGTGCGAGGACACCGAGCGCCAGCTCCGCGAGTGCACACGCTGGG
CCGACGCCGAGTGCGAGGAGATCCCTGGCCGTTGGATTACACGGTCCACACCCCCAGAGGGCTCGGACAG
CACAGCCCCCAGCACCCAGGAGCCTGAGGCACCTCCAGAACAAGACCTCATAGCCAGCACGGTGGCAGGT
GTGGTGACCACAGTGATGGGCAGCTCCCAGCCCGTGGTGACCCGAGGCACCACCGACAACCTCATCCCTG
TCTATTGCTCCATCCTGGCTGCTGTGGTTGTGGGCCTTGTGGCCTACATAGCCTTCAAGAGGTGGAACAG
GGGTATCCTCTAG
